Addgene plasmid #225816: pGLU_8
Purpose: (Empty Backbone) Tn libraries Himar variant GEN backbone
Depositing lab: Nili Ostrov. Depositing organization: Cultivarium, Convergent Research. Publication: A scalable transposon mutagenesis system for non-model bacteria. Gilbert C, Leung J, Crits-Christoph A, Kang SC, Esmurria A, Fenn K, Brumwell SL, Martin-Moldes Z, Mendler K, Barnum TP, Nguyen M-A, Lee HH, Ostrov N. bioRxiv 2025.12.22.696024 10.64898/2025.12.22.696024.
Backbone
  Vector backbone: pGLDV_62
  Vector type: Synthetic Biology
Growth in bacteria
  Bacterial resistance: Ampicillin, 100 μg/mL
  Growth temperature: 37°C
  Growth strain: Pir1
  Copy number: High Copy
Gene/Insert
  Gene/Insert name: None
  Mutation: N/A
Terms and licenses: Academic/Nonprofit Terms; Industry Terms: Not Available to Industry
Depositor comments: Please visit https://doi.org/10.64898/2025.12.22.696024 for bioRxiv preprint.
How to cite: pGLU_8 was a gift from Nili Ostrov (Addgene plasmid # 225816 ; http://n2t.net/addgene:225816 ; RRID:Addgene_225816)
