[The description below was written by a language model from this plasmid's Addgene catalogue record and pLannotate feature annotations shown in this document.]
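Description:
pGLU_8 is an empty-backbone plasmid of about 5.4 kb, built on pGLDV_62 and catalogued as a synthetic biology vector for constructing transposon insertion libraries with a Himar (mariner-family) variant and a gentamicin marker. It belongs to a system for scalable transposon mutagenesis in non-model bacteria. It replicates from the R6K γ origin, which fires only when the R6K initiator protein π is supplied in trans. This is why it is maintained in a pir-expressing E. coli strain (Pir1), where it is recorded as high copy. In recipients lacking pir it cannot replicate and so acts as a suicide delivery vector. Selection in E. coli is by ampicillin, through β-lactamase expressed from its native bla promoter. An incP oriT allows conjugative mobilisation from a donor that provides the transfer functions.

The annotated payload consists of an mScarlet-I red fluorescent protein coding sequence followed, on the same strand, by the aacC1 gentamicin acetyltransferase gene (GmR). Given the stated purpose, these probably form the selectable, visually scorable cargo carried into the target genome, so that gentamicin-resistant recipients represent transposition events rather than plasmid maintenance. However, the automated feature table does not annotate the transposase, the Himar inverted repeats, or the promoters driving mScarlet-I and GmR. A stretch of roughly 1.5 kb between the oriT and mScarlet-I is unannotated, so the transposon boundaries cannot be confirmed from the record. A Gateway-type attB1 site and a small lacZα fragment spanning the sequence origin are also detected; these appear to be cloning remnants with no stated role. No insert is recorded, consistent with its use as a base vector for building libraries.
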