Features (pLannotate 1.2.2; 8 found; start..end, strand, type, name):
    161..269     -  oriT           oriT: incP origin of transfer
   1815..2510    +  CDS            mScarlet-I: mScarlet-I is a basic (constitutively fluorescent) red fluorescent protein published in 2016, derived from synthetic construct. It is reported to be a rapidly-maturing monomer with moderate acid sensitivity.
   2617..3150    +  CDS            GmR: gentamycin acetyltransferase; aacC1; confers resistance to gentamycin
   3696..4084    -  rep_origin     R6K γ ori: γ replication origin from E. coli plasmid R6K; requires the R6K initiator protein pi for replication
   4217..4241    -  protein_bind   attB1: mutant version of attB; recombination site for the Gateway® BP reaction BP Clonase™
   4341..5201    -  CDS            AmpR: β-lactamase; bla; confers resistance to ampicillin, carbenicillin, and related antibiotics
   5202..5306    -  promoter       AmpR promoter: bla
   5393..17      -  CDS            lacZα (fragment) (across the origin): LacZα fragment of β-galactosidase; lacZ fragment
>Addgene plasmid #225816 | pGLU_8 | addgene full sequence | sequence record 449896 | Addgene NGS Result
GTAAAACGACGGCCAGTCATGCATAATCCGCACGCATCTGGAATAAGGAAGTGCCATTCCGCCTGACCTT
AGCGTGCGAACAGCACGCTATTGTTGTATCATTACTCGCATCCATTCTCAGGCTGTCTCGTCTCGTCTCC
GAGCTCTTCAATGAGGAGTACGGCCAGCCTCGCAGAGCAGGATTCCCGTTGAGCACCGCCAGGTGCGAAT
AAGGGACAGTGAAGAAGGAACACCCGCTCGCGGGTGGGCCTACTTCACCTATCCTGCCCGGCTGACGCCG
TTGGATACACCAAGGAAAGTCTACACGAACCCTTTGGCAAAATCCTGTATATCGTGCGAAAAAGGATGGA
TATACCGAAAAAATCGCTATAATGACCCCGAAGCAGGGTTATGCAGCGGAAAAGTCGTTGGGATTGTCCT
GACCGAAGCGGGACAGGTCCACGAGCAGGCAATGCTTGTTGGGCATGGTGAGGTGGATGTCTTTCACTTC
CGGCACGCAGCCGAGGACTTTTTGCGCCATATCGTAAAGTGTGTGCTGAACGGATTCGCTTTCGTGTTCA
GCGAAAGAGGCGAGAAGGAGATTCCAAGCTTATTCAACATAGTTCCCTTCAAGAGCGATACAACGATTAT
AACGACCTTCCAATTTTTTGATACCATTTTGGTAGTACTCCTTCGGTTTTGCCTCAAAATAGGCCTCAGT
TTCGGCGATCACCTCTTCATTGCAGCCAAATTTTTTCCCTGCGAGCATCCTTTTGAGGTCTGAGAACAAG
AAAAAGTCGCTGGGGGCCAGATCTGGAGAATACGGCGGGTGGGGAAGCAATTCGAAGCCCAATTCATGAA
TTTTTGCCATCGTTCTCAATGACTTGTGGCACGGTGCGTTGTCTTGGTGGAACAACACTTTTTTCTTCTT
CATGTGGGGCCGTTTTGCCGCGATTTCGACCTTCAAACGCTCCAATAACGCCATATAATAGTCACTGTTG
ATGGTTTTTCCCTTCTCAAGATAATCGATAAAAATTATTCCATGCGCATCCCAAAAAACAGAGGCCATTA
CTTTGCCAGCGGACTTTTGAGTCTTTCCACGCTTCGGAGACGGTTCACCGGTCGCTGTCCACTCAGCCGA
CTGTCGATTGGACTCAGGAGTGTAGTGATGGAGCCATGTTTCATCCATTGTCACATATCGACGGAAAAAC
TCGGGTGTATTACGAGTTAACAGCTGCAAACACCGCTTAGAATCATCAACACGTCGTTGTTTTTGGTCAA
ATGTGAGCTCGCGCGGCACCCATTTCGCACAGAGCTTCCGCATATCCAAATATTGATGAATGATATGACC
AACACGTTCCTTTGATATCTTTAAGGCCTCTGCTATCTCGATCAACTTCATTTTACGGTCATTCAAAATC
ATTTTGTGGATTTTTTTGATGTTTTCGTCGGTAACCACCTCTTTCGGGCGTCCACTGCGTTCACCGTCCT
CCGTGCTCATTTCACCACGCTTGAATTTTGCATACCAATCAATTATTGTTGATTTCCCTGGGGCAGAGTC
CGGAAACTCATTATCAAGCCAAGTTTTTGCTTCCACTGTATTTTTTCCCTTCAGAAAACAGTATTTTATC
AAAACACGAAATTCCTTTTTTTCCATTGAGACCCAGTCGAAAGTGAAACGTGATTTCATGCGTCATTTTG
AACATTTTGTAAATCTTATTTAATAATGTGTGCGGCAATTCACATTTAATTTATGAATGTTTTCTTAACA
TCGCGGCAACTCAAGAAACGGCAGGTTCGGATCTTAGCTACTAGAGAAAGAGGAGAAATACTAGATGGTG
AGTAAGGGTGAAGCCGTGATTAAAGAGTTCATGCGCTTCAAAGTGCATATGGAGGGCTCAATGAACGGCC
ATGAATTTGAAATTGAAGGTGAAGGAGAAGGCCGTCCGTATGAGGGCACCCAGACCGCCAAACTGAAAGT
CACAAAGGGTGGCCCGCTGCCGTTTTCGTGGGATATTTTATCCCCTCAATTCATGTACGGCAGCCGGGCG
TTTATTAAACACCCGGCGGATATCCCGGATTACTATAAGCAATCTTTTCCAGAAGGCTTTAAATGGGAGC
GCGTGATGAATTTTGAAGACGGAGGTGCTGTTACCGTGACCCAGGACACGAGCTTAGAAGACGGTACCTT
GATCTATAAGGTAAAGCTGCGTGGTACCAATTTCCCGCCGGATGGGCCAGTTATGCAGAAAAAGACTATG
GGCTGGGAAGCATCGACGGAGCGTCTTTACCCCGAAGACGGCGTCCTGAAAGGCGATATTAAAATGGCCC
TGCGACTGAAAGACGGCGGTCGCTACCTTGCAGATTTCAAAACAACGTATAAAGCGAAAAAACCTGTGCA
GATGCCCGGGGCGTACAACGTTGATCGCAAACTAGATATCACTTCACACAACGAAGATTACACGGTAGTC
GAACAGTATGAACGTAGCGAGGGGCGCCATAGCACCGGAGGCATGGATGAACTCTATAAATAATTCAGCC
AAAAAACTTAAGACCGCCGGTCTTGTCCACTACCTTGCAGTAATGCGGTGGACAGGATCGGCGGTTTTCT
TTTCTCTTCTCAAGACTGGGTCTCAAATGTTACGCAGCAGCAACGATGTTACGCAGCAGGGCAGTCGCCC
TAAAACAAAGTTAGGTGGCTCAAGTATGGGCATCATTCGCACATGTAGGCTCGGCCCTGACCAAGTCAAA
TCCATGCGGGCTGCTCTTGATCTTTTCGGTCGTGAGTTCGGAGACGTAGCCACCTACTCCCAACATCAGC
CGGACTCCGATTACCTCGGGAACTTGCTCCGTAGTAAGACATTCATCGCGCTTGCTGCCTTCGACCAAGA
AGCGGTTGTTGGCGCTCTCGCGGCTTACGTTCTGCCCAAGTTTGAGCAGCCGCGTAGTGAGATCTATATC
TATGATCTCGCAGTCTCCGGAGAGCACCGGAGGCAGGGCATTGCCACCGCGCTCATCAATCTCCTCAAGC
ATGAGGCCAACGCGCTTGGTGCTTATGTGATCTACGTGCAAGCAGATTACGGTGACGATCCCGCAGTGGC
TCTCTATACAAAGTTGGGCATACGGGAAGAAGTGATGCACTTTGATATCGACCCAAGTACCGCCACCTAA
GCTTGAGCGCATGCTCGAGTACTTCGCCTGGACCATGCTCGCCGTCGTCTTCGGCTTCCTCCTCTTCGTC
AACCTCGCCTACGTCCCCCTCGGCCACTGGGCCGAGGCCTTCGCCGGCTTCTTCAAATTTTCAGGGCTGC
CGCACCCCATCGACTGGGGGCTTAGACCGGGGACTTATCATCCAACCTGTTACGCTAGCATGAAGAGCAC
CCCAGGATACATAGATTACCACAACTCCGAGCCCTTCCACCTAGCGTGCTAACCACGCACGCTATTGTTG
TATAGGCTAGGTGGAGGCTCAGTGATGATAAGTCTGCGATGGTGGATGCATGTGTCATGGTCATAGCTGT
TTCCTGTGTGAAATTGTTATCCGCTCAGAGGGCACAATCCTATTCCGCGCTATCCGACAATCTCCAAGAC
ATTAGGTGGAGTTCAGTTCGGCGTATGGCATATGTCGCTGGAAAGAACATGTGAGCAAAAGGCCAGCAAA
AGGCCAGGAACCGTAAAAAGGCCGCGTTGCTGGCGTTACAGCTGGGCGCGCCCCATGTCAGCCGTTAAGT
GTTCCTGTGTCACTCAAAATTGCTTTGAGAGGCTCTAAGGGCTTCTCAGTGCGTTACATCCCTGGCTTGT
TGTCCACAACCGTTAAACCTTAAAGGCTTTAAAAGCCTTATATATTCTTTTTTTTCTTATAAAACTTAAA
ACCTTAGAGGCTATTTAAGTTGCTGATTTATATTAATTTTATTGTTCAAACATGAGAGCTTAGTACGTGA
AACATGAGAGCTTAGTACGTTAGCCATGAGAGCTTAGTACGTTAGCCATGAGGGTTTAGTTCGTTAAACA
TGAGAGCTTAGTACGTTAAACATGAGAGCTTAGTACGTGAAACATGAGAGCTTAGTACGTACTATCAACA
GGTTGAACTGCTGATCTTCAGATCGGCGCGCCGGCCGGCCGAAGATCCTTTGATCTTTTCTACGGGGTCT
GACGCTCTATTCAACAAAGCCGCCGTCCCGTCAAGTCAGCGTAAATGGGTAGGGGGCTTCAAATCGTCCT
CGTGATACCAATTCGGAGCCTGCTTTTTTGTACAAACTTGTTGATAATGGCAATTCAAGGATCTTCACCT
AGATCCTTTTAAATTAAAAATGAAGTTTTAAATCAATCTAAAGTATATATGAGTAAACTTGGTCTGACAG
TTACCAATGCTTAATCAGTGAGGCACCTATCTCAGCGATCTGTCTATTTCGTTCATCCATAGTTGCCTGA
CTCCCCGTCGTGTAGATAACTACGATACGGGAGGGCTTACCATCTGGCCCCAGTGCTGCAATGATACCGC
GAGAGCCACGCTCACCGGCTCCAGATTTATCAGCAATAAACCAGCCAGCCGGAAGGGCCGAGCGCAGAAG
TGGTCCTGCAACTTTATCCGCCTCCATCCAGTCTATTAATTGTTGCCGGGAAGCTAGAGTAAGTAGTTCG
CCAGTTAATAGTTTGCGCAACGTTGTTGCCATTGCTACAGGCATCGTGGTGTCACGCTCGTCGTTTGGTA
TGGCTTCATTCAGCTCCGGTTCCCAACGATCAAGGCGAGTTACATGATCCCCCATGTTGTGCAAAAAAGC
GGTTAGCTCCTTCGGTCCTCCGATCGTTGTCAGAAGTAAGTTGGCCGCAGTGTTATCACTCATGGTTATG
GCAGCACTGCATAATTCTCTTACTGTCATGCCATCCGTAAGATGCTTTTCTGTGACTGGTGAGTACTCAA
CCAAGTCATTCTGAGAATAGTGTATGCGGCGACCGAGTTGCTCTTGCCCGGCGTCAATACGGGATAATAC
CGCGCCACATAGCAGAACTTTAAAAGTGCTCATCATTGGAAAACGTTCTTCGGGGCGAAAACTCTCAAGG
ATCTTACCGCTGTTGAGATCCAGTTCGATGTAACCCACTCGTGCACCCAACTGATCTTCAGCATCTTTTA
CTTTCACCAGCGTTTCTGGGTGAGCAAAAACAGGAAGGCAAAATGCCGCAAAAAAGGGAATAAGGGCGAC
ACGGAAATGTTGAATACTCATACTCTTCCTTTTTCAATATTATTGAAGCATTTATCAGGGTTATTGTCTC
ATGAGCGGATACATATTTGAATGTATTTAGAAAAATAAACAAATAGGGGTTCCGCGCACATTTCCCCGAA
AAGTGCCAGATACCTGAAACAAAACCCATCGTACGGCCAAGGAAGTCTCCAATAACTGTGATCCACCACA
AGCGCCAGGGTTTTCCCAGTCACGACGTT
